Addgene plasmid #241378: Bxb1-GA-UbC-mStayGold
Purpose: Bxb1-GA donor plasmid for integrating a transcription unit for constitutive expression of mStayGold with UbC promoter
Depositing lab: Richard Davis. Depositing organization: Leiden University Medical Center. Publication: STRAIGHT-IN Dual: a platform for dual, single-copy integrations of DNA payloads and gene circuits into human induced pluripotent stem cells. Blanch-Asensio A, Ploessl DS, Wang NB, Mummery CL, Galloway KE, Davis RP. bioRxiv [Preprint]. 2024 Oct 17:2024.10.17.616637. doi: 10.1101/2024.10.17.616637. PubMed 39464154.
Backbone
  Vector backbone: pBR322/pUC
  Backbone size w/o insert (bp): 4700
  Vector type: Mammalian Expression
Growth in bacteria
  Bacterial resistance: Ampicillin, 100 μg/mL
  Growth temperature: 37°C
  Growth strain: NEB Stable
  Copy number: High Copy
Gene/Insert
  Gene/Insert name: mStayGold
  Species: Synthetic
  Insert size (bp): 2200
  Promoter: UbC
  Cloning method: Gibson Cloning
Terms and licenses: Academic/Nonprofit Terms; Industry Terms: Not Available to Industry
How to cite: Bxb1-GA-UbC-mStayGold was a gift from Richard Davis (Addgene plasmid # 241378 ; http://n2t.net/addgene:241378 ; RRID:Addgene_241378)
