[The description below was written by a language model from this plasmid's Addgene catalogue record and pLannotate feature annotations shown in this document.]
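Description:
Bxb1-GA-UbC-mStayGold is a mammalian expression donor plasmid built on a pBR322/pUC-type backbone. It is designed to deliver a payload into a genomic landing pad through Bxb1 serine integrase recombination, as part of a platform for single-copy integrations into human induced pluripotent stem cells. "GA" in the name presumably refers to the central dinucleotide variant of the Bxb1 attachment site, which would restrict recombination to a matching landing pad. However, the attachment site itself is not annotated in the feature table, so its position and type cannot be confirmed from the record. The plasmid is propagated in E. coli at high copy from a ColE1/pUC origin under ampicillin selection (AmpR with its own promoter). It also carries an f1 origin and residual backbone fragments (lacI, lac promoter/operator, lacZα, bom, rop).

The payload is a transcription unit in which the human ubiquitin C (UbC) promoter drives constitutive expression of mStayGold, a synthetic monomeric green fluorescent protein, terminated by the bGH polyadenylation signal. The mStayGold coding sequence is not annotated, but the unannotated interval between the UbC promoter and the poly(A) signal is where it would be expected.

Upstream of this unit lie an SV40 early promoter with a small t antigen fragment, an EF-1α promoter and an FRT site. Short NeoR/KanR and PuroR fragments flank the cassette. The record does not explain these elements. In similar integrase systems, a donor-borne promoter activates a promoterless selection marker in the landing pad after integration, and FRT sites allow later FLP-mediated excision of auxiliary sequences, but this remains an inference here. The construct is used to generate cell lines carrying a single-copy, constitutively expressed fluorescent reporter.
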