Features (pLannotate 1.2.2; 21 found; start..end, strand, type, name):
      2..94      +  CDS            lacI (fragment): lac repressor; lacI; The lac repressor binds to the lac operator to inhibit transcription in E. coli. This inhibition can be relieved by adding lactose or isopropyl-β-D-thiogalactopyranoside (IPTG).
    107..128     +  protein_bind   CAP binding site: CAP binding activates transcription in the presence of cAMP. E. coli catabolite activator protein
    143..173     +  promoter       lac promoter: promoter for the E. coli lac operon
    181..197     +  protein_bind   lac operator: The lac repressor binds to the lac operator to inhibit transcription in E. coli. This inhibition can be relieved by adding lactose or isopropyl-β-D-thiogalactopyranoside (IPTG). lac repressor encoded by lacI
    253..463     +  promoter       SV40 promoter: SV40 early promoter
    485..551     +  CDS            small t antigen (fragment): SV40 (simian virus 40) small t antigen
    558..1736    +  promoter       EF-1α promoter: strong constitutive promoter for human elongation factor EF-1α
   1808..1855    +  protein_bind   FRT: FLP-mediated recombination occurs in the 8-bp core sequence TCTAGAAA (Turan and Bode, 2011). FLP recombinase from the Saccharomyces cerevisiae 2μ plasmid
   1855..1879    -  CDS            NeoR/KanR (fragment): aminoglycoside phosphotransferase confers resistance to neomycin, kanamycin, and G418 (Geneticin®)
   1913..3124    +  promoter       UbC promoter: human ubiquitin C promoter
   3863..4087    +  polyA_signal   bGH poly(A) signal: bovine growth hormone polyadenylation signal
   4097..4118    +  CDS            PuroR (fragment): puromycin N-acetyltransferase; pac from Streptomyces; confers resistance to puromycin
   4177..4197    +  CDS            lacZα (fragment): LacZα fragment of β-galactosidase; lacZ fragment
   4205..4362    +  CDS            lacZα (fragment): LacZα fragment of β-galactosidase; lacZ fragment
   4368..4419    -  misc_feature   bom (fragment): basis of mobility region from pBR322
   4438..4893    +  rep_origin     f1 ori (sequence partly withheld): f1 bacteriophage origin of replication; arrow indicates direction of (+) strand synthesis
   4894..4943    -  misc_feature   bom (fragment): basis of mobility region from pBR322
   5045..5080    -  CDS            rop (fragment): Rop protein, which maintains plasmids at low copy number; rop
   5175..5279    +  promoter       AmpR promoter: bla
   5280..6140    +  CDS            AmpR: β-lactamase; bla; confers resistance to ampicillin, carbenicillin, and related antibiotics
   6311..6899    +  rep_origin     ori: high-copy-number ColE1/pMB1/pBR322/pUC origin of replication
>Addgene plasmid #241378 | Bxb1-GA-UbC-mStayGold | addgene full sequence | sequence record 485729 | Addgene NGS Result
AGCGCCCAATACGCAAACCGCCTCTCCCCGCGCGTTGGCCGATTCATTAATGCAGCTGGCACGACAGGTT
TCCCGACTGGAAAGCGGGCAGTGAGCGCAACGCAATTAATGTGAGTTAGCTCACTCATTAGGCACCCCAG
GCTTTACACTTTATGCTTCCGGCTCGTATGTTGTGTGGAATTGTGAGCGGATAACAATTTCACACAGGAA
ACAGCTATGACCATGATTACGCCAAGCTTAATTCCCTCCCCAGCAGGCAGAAGTATGCAAAGCATGCATC
TCAATTAGTCAGCAACCATAGTCCCGCCCCTAACTCCGCCCATCCCGCCCCTAACTCCGCCCAGTTCCGC
CCATTCTCCGCCCCATGGCTGACTAATTTTTTTTATTTATGCAGAGGCCGAGGCCGCCTCGGCCTCTGAG
CTATTCCAGAAGTAGTGAGGAGGCTTTTTTGGAGGCCTAGGCTTTTGCAAAAAGCTTTGCAAAGATGGAT
AAAGTTTTAAACAGAGAGGAATCTTTGCAGCTAATGGACCTTCTAGGTCTTGAAAGGAGTGGGAATTGGC
TCCGGTGCCCGTCAGTGGGCAGAGCGCACATCGCCCACAGTCCCCGAGAAGTTGGGGGGAGGGGTCGGCA
ATTGAACCGGTGCCTAGAGAAGGTGGCGCGGGGTAAACTGGGAAAGTGATGTCGTGTACTGGCTCCGCCT
TTTTCCCGAGGGTGGGGGAGAACCGTATATAAGTGCAGTAGTCGCCGTGAACGTTCTTTTTCGCAACGGG
TTTGCCGCCAGAACACAGGTAAGTGCCGTGTGTGGTTCCCGCGGGCCTGGCCTCTTTACGGGTTATGGCC
CTTGCGTGCCTTGAATTACTTCCACCTGGCTGCAGTACGTGATTCTTGATCCCGAGCTTCGGGTTGGAAG
TGGGTGGGAGAGTTCGAGGCCTTGCGCTTAAGGAGCCCCTTCGCCTCGTGCTTGAGTTGAGGCCTGGCCT
GGGCGCTGGGGCCGCCGCGTGCGAATCTGGTGGCACCTTCGCGCCTGTCTCGCTGCTTTCGATAAGTCTC
TAGCCATTTAAAATTTTTGATGACCTGCTGCGACGCTTTTTTTCTGGCAAGATAGTCTTGTAAATGCGGG
CCAAGATCTGCACACTGGTATTTCGGTTTTTGGGGCCGCGGGCGGCGACGGGGCCCGTGCGTCCCAGCGC
ACATGTTCGGCGAGGCGGGGCCTGCGAGCGCGGCCACCGAGAATCGGACGGGGGTAGTCTCAAGCTGGCC
GGCCTGCTCTGGTGCCTGGCCTCGCGCCGCCGTGTATCGCCCCGCCCTGGGCGGCAAGGCTGGCCCGGTC
GGCACCAGTTGCGTGAGCGGAAAGATGGCCGCTTCCCGGCCCTGCTGCAGGGAGCTCAAAATGGAGGACG
CGGCGCTCGGGAGAGCGGGCGGGTGAGTCACCCACACAAAGGAAAAGGGCCTTTCCGTCCTCAGCCGTCG
CTTCATGTGACTCCACGGAGTACCGGGCGCCGTCCAGGCACCTCGATTAGTTCTCGAGCTTTTGGAGTAC
GTCGTCTTTAGGTTGGGGGGAGGGGTTTTATGCGATGGAGTTTCCCCACACTGAGTGGGTGGAGACTGAA
GTTAGGCCAGCTTGGCACTTGATGTAATTCTCCTTGGAATTTGCCCTTTTTGAGTTTGGATCTTGGTTCA
TTCTCAAGCCTCAGACAGTGGTTCAAAGTTTTTTTCTTCCATTTCAGGTGTCGTGAGGAATTCGCCACCA
TGGCCGGCTTGTCGACGACGGCGGACTCCGTCGTCAGGATCATCCGGATCCGGATCCGAAGTTCCTATTC
CGAAGTTCCTATTCTCTAGAAAGTATAGGAACTTCATGATATTCGGCAAGCAGGCATCGACTAGTTAATT
AACCCGTGTCGGCTCCAGATCTGGCCTCCGCGCCGGGTTTTGGCGCCTCCCGCGGGCGCCCCCCTCCTCA
CGGCGAGCGCTGCCACGTCAGACGAAGGGCGCAGCGAGCGTCCTGATCCTTCCGCCCGGACGCTCAGGAC
AGCGGCCCGCTGCTCATAAGACTCGGCCTTAGAACCCCAGTATCAGCAGAAGGACATTTTAGGACGGGAC
TTGGGTGACTCTAGGGCACTGGTTTTCTTTCCAGAGAGCGGAACAGGCGAGGAAAAGTAGTCCCTTCTCG
GCGATTCTGCGGAGGGATCTCCGTGGGGCGGTGAACGCCGATGATTATATAAGGACGCGCCGGGTGTGGC
ACAGCTAGTTCCGTCGCAGCCGGGATTTGGGTCGCGGTTCTTGTTTGTGGATCGCTGTGATCGTCACTTG
GTGAGTAGCGGGCTGCTGGGCTGGCCGGGGCTTTCGTGGCCGCCGGGCCGCTCGGTGGGACGGAAGCGTG
TGGAGAGACCGCCAAGGGCTGTAGTCTGGGTCCGCGAGCAAGGTTGCCCTGAACTGGGGGTTGGGGGGAG
CGCAGCAAAATGGCGGCTGTTCCCGAGTCTTGAATGGAAGACGCTTGTGAGGCGGGCTGTGAGGTCGTTG
AAACAAGGTGGGGGGCATGGTGGGCGGCAAGAACCCAAGGTCTTGAGGCCTTCGCTAATGCGGGAAAGCT
CTTATTCGGGTGAGATGGGCTGGGGCACCATCTGGGGACCCTGACGTGAAGTTTGTCACTGACTGGAGAA
CTCGGTTTGTCGTCTGTTGCGGGGGCGGCAGTTATGGCGGTGCCGTTGGGCAGTGCACCCGTACCTTTGG
GAGCGCGCGCCCTCGTCGTGTCGTGACGTCACCCGTTCTGTTGGCTTATAATGCAGGGTGGGGCCACCTG
CCGGTAGGTGTGCGGTAGGCTTTTCTCCGTCGCAGGACGCAGGGTTCGGGCCTAGGGTAGGCTCTCCTGA
ATCGACAGGCGCCGGACCTCTGGTGAGGGGAGGGATAAGTGAGGCGTCAGTTTCTTTGGTCGGTTTTATG
TACCTATCTTCTTAAGTAGCTGAAGCTCCGGTTTTGAACTATGCGCTCGGGGTTGGCGAGTGTGTTTTGT
GAAGTTTTTTAGGCACCTTTTGAAATGTAATCATTTGGGTCAATATGTAATTTTCAGTGTTAGACTAGTA
AATTGTCCGCTAAATTCTGGCCGTTTTTGGCTTTTTTGTTAGACGAAGCTTGGGCCCGGGAATTAATTCA
CCATGCGGGGTTCTGATCCGATGGTGTCTACAGGCGAGGAGCTGTTTACCGGCGTGGTGCCCTTCAAGTT
CCAGCTGAAGGGCACCATCAACGGCAAGAGCTTCACCGTGGAAGGCGAGGGCGAGGGCAATAGCCACGAG
GGCAGCCACAAAGGCAAGTACGTGTGCACCAGCGGCAAACTGCCAATGTCTTGGGCCGCCCTGGGAACTA
GCTTCGGCTATGGCATGAAGTACTACACCAAGTACCCCAGCGGCCTGAAGAACTGGTTCCACGAGGTGAT
GCCCGAGGGCTTCACCTACGACAGACACATCCAGTACAAGGGCGACGGCAGCATCCACGCCAAGCACCAG
CACTTCATGAAGAACGGCACCTACCACAACATCGTGGAGTTCACCGGCCAGGACTTCAAGGAGAACAGCC
CCGTGCTGACCAGCGACATGGACGTGAGCCTGCCCAACGAGGTGCAGCACATCCCCATAGATGACGGCGT
GGAGTGCACAGTGACCCTGCAGTACCCTCTGCTGAGCGACGAGAGCAAGTGCGTGGAGGCCTACCAGAAC
ACCATCATCAAGCCCCTGCACAATCAGCCAGCCCCCGATGTGCCATTCCACTGGATCAGAAAGCAGTACA
CCCAGAGCAAGGACGACACCGAGGAGAGGGACCACATCATCCAGAGCGAGACACTGGAGGCCCACCTGTA
ACAACGTTGCACCTGTGCCTTCTAGTTGCCAGCCATCTGTTGTTTGCCCCTCCCCCGTGCCTTCCTTGAC
CCTGGAAGGTGCCACTCCCACTGTCCTTTCCTAATAAAATGAGGAAATTGCATCGCATTGTCTGAGTAGG
TGTCATTCTATTCTGGGGGGTGGGGTGGGGCAGGACAGCAAGGGGGAGGATTGGGAAGACAATAGCAGGC
ATGCTGGGGATGCGGTGGGCTCTATGGCGCTCGCTCGCTGCAAGAACTCTTCCTCACGGATCCGAAGTTC
CTATTCCGAAGTTCCTATTCTTCAAATAGTATAGGAACTTCAGCGCTCACTGGCCGTCGTTTTACAAAGG
GCGAATTCACTGGCCGTCGTTTTACAACGTCGTGACTGGGAAAACCCTGGCGTTACCCAACTTAATCGCC
TTGCAGCACATCCCCCTTTCGCCAGCTGGCGTAATAGCGAAGAGGCCCGCACCGATCGCCCTTCCCAACA
GTTGCGCAGCCTGAATGGCGAATGGCGCCTGATGCGGTATTTTCTCCTTACGCATCTGTGCGGTATTTCA
CACCGCATA
[95 nt withheld, positions 4420-4514]
T
[46 nt withheld, positions 4516-4561]
C
[141 nt withheld, positions 4563-4703]
CCTTTGACGTTGGAGTCCACGTTCTTT
[37 nt withheld, positions 4731-4767]
ACTCTATCTCGGGCTATTCTTTTGATTTATAAGGGATTTTGCCGATTTCGGTCTATTGGTTAAAAAATGA
GCTGATTTAACAAAAATTTAACGCGAATTTTAACAAAATATTAACGTTTACAATTTTATGGTGCACTCTC
AGTACAATCTGCTCTGATGCCGCATAGTTAAGCCAGCCCCGACACCCGCCAACACCCGCTGACGCGCCCT
GACGGGCTTGTCTGCTCCCGGCATCCGCTTACAGACAAGCTGTGACCGTCTCCGGGAGCTGCATGTGTCA
GAGGTTTTCACCGTCATCACCGAAACGCGCGAGACGAAAGGGCCTCGTGATACGCCTATTTTTATAGGTT
AATGTCATGATAATAATGGTTTCTTAGACGTCAGGTGGCACTTTTCGGGGAAATGTGCGCGGAACCCCTA
TTTGTTTATTTTTCTAAATACATTCAAATATGTATCCGCTCATGAGACAATAACCCTGATAAATGCTTCA
ATAATATTGAAAAAGGAAGAGTATGAGTATTCAACATTTCCGTGTCGCCCTTATTCCCTTTTTTGCGGCA
TTTTGCCTTCCTGTTTTTGCTCACCCAGAAACGCTGGTGAAAGTAAAAGATGCTGAAGATCAGTTGGGTG
CACGAGTGGGTTACATCGAACTGGATCTCAACAGCGGTAAGATCCTTGAGAGTTTTCGCCCCGAAGAACG
TTTTCCAATGATGAGCACTTTTAAAGTTCTGCTATGTGGCGCGGTATTATCCCGTATTGACGCCGGGCAA
GAGCAACTCGGTCGCCGCATACACTATTCTCAGAATGACTTGGTTGAGTACTCACCAGTCACAGAAAAGC
ATCTTACGGATGGCATGACAGTAAGAGAATTATGCAGTGCTGCCATAACCATGAGTGATAACACTGCGGC
CAACTTACTTCTGACAACGATCGGAGGACCGAAGGAGCTAACCGCTTTTTTGCACAACATGGGGGATCAT
GTAACTCGCCTTGATCGTTGGGAACCGGAGCTGAATGAAGCCATACCAAACGACGAGCGTGACACCACGA
TGCCTGTAGCAATGGCAACAACGTTGCGCAAACTATTAACTGGCGAACTACTTACTCTAGCTTCCCGGCA
ACAATTAATAGACTGGATGGAGGCGGATAAAGTTGCAGGACCACTTCTGCGCTCGGCCCTTCCGGCTGGC
TGGTTTATTGCTGATAAATCTGGAGCCGGTGAGCGTGGGTCTCGCGGTATCATTGCAGCACTGGGGCCAG
ATGGTAAGCCCTCCCGTATCGTAGTTATCTACACGACGGGGAGTCAGGCAACTATGGATGAACGAAATAG
ACAGATCGCTGAGATAGGTGCCTCACTGATTAAGCATTGGTAACTGTCAGACCAAGTTTACTCATATATA
CTTTAGATTGATTTAAAACTTCATTTTTAATTTAAAAGGATCTAGGTGAAGATCCTTTTTGATAATCTCA
TGACCAAAATCCCTTAACGTGAGTTTTCGTTCCACTGAGCGTCAGACCCCGTAGAAAAGATCAAAGGATC
TTCTTGAGATCCTTTTTTTCTGCGCGTAATCTGCTGCTTGCAAACAAAAAAACCACCGCTACCAGCGGTG
GTTTGTTTGCCGGATCAAGAGCTACCAACTCTTTTTCCGAAGGTAACTGGCTTCAGCAGAGCGCAGATAC
CAAATACTGTTCTTCTAGTGTAGCCGTAGTTAGGCCACCACTTCAAGAACTCTGTAGCACCGCCTACATA
CCTCGCTCTGCTAATCCTGTTACCAGTGGCTGCTGCCAGTGGCGATAAGTCGTGTCTTACCGGGTTGGAC
TCAAGACGATAGTTACCGGATAAGGCGCAGCGGTCGGGCTGAACGGGGGGTTCGTGCACACAGCCCAGCT
TGGAGCGAACGACCTACACCGAACTGAGATACCTACAGCGTGAGCTATGAGAAAGCGCCACGCTTCCCGA
AGGGAGAAAGGCGGACAGGTATCCGGTAAGCGGCAGGGTCGGAACAGGAGAGCGCACGAGGGAGCTTCCA
GGGGGAAACGCCTGGTATCTTTATAGTCCTGTCGGGTTTCGCCACCTCTGACTTGAGCGTCGATTTTTGT
GATGCTCGTCAGGGGGGCGGAGCCTATGGAAAAACGCCAGCAACGCGGCCTTTTTACGGTTCCTGGCCTT
TTGCTGGCCTTTTGCTCACATGTTCTTTCCTGCGTTATCCCCTGATTCTGTGGATAACCGTATTACCGCC
TTTGAGTGAGCTGATACCGCTCGCCGCAGCCGAACGACCGAGCGCAGCGAGTCAGTGAGCGAGGAAGCGG
AAG
